Addgene plasmid #194723: CAGGS-AsCpf1-2A-GFP-U6-AAVS1-sgRNA
Purpose: based on (CAGGS-AsCpf1-2A-GFP-U6-sgRNA-cloning vector, Addgene 159281), with guide RNA that target hAAVS1
Depositing lab: Rudolf Jaenisch. Depositing organization: Whitehead Institute for Biomedical Research. Publication: Multiplex Genome Editing of Human Pluripotent Stem Cells Using Cpf1. Ma H. Bio Protoc. 2024 Nov 20;14(22):e5108. doi: 10.21769/BioProtoc.5108. eCollection 2024 Nov 20. PubMed 39600977.
Backbone
  Vector backbone: pCDNA3.8
  Vector type: Mammalian Expression, CRISPR
Growth in bacteria
  Bacterial resistance: Ampicillin, 100 μg/mL
  Growth temperature: 30°C
  Growth strain: NEB Stable
  Copy number: High Copy
Gene/Insert
  Gene/Insert name: AsCpf1
  gRNA/shRNA sequence: atctgtcccctccaccccacagt
  Species: Acidaminococcus sp.
  Entrez Gene: AAVS1 (a.k.a. AAV)
  Cloning method: Restriction Enzyme; 5′ cloning site unknown (unknown if destroyed); 3′ cloning site unknown (unknown if destroyed)
  Sequencing primers: 5′ unknown
Terms and licenses: Academic/Nonprofit Terms; Industry Terms: Not Available to Industry
Depositor comments: p-70-AAVS1 of Supplemental Table 2 of https://www.biorxiv.org/content/10.1101/2022.04.13.488123v1.full
How to cite: CAGGS-AsCpf1-2A-GFP-U6-AAVS1-sgRNA was a gift from Rudolf Jaenisch (Addgene plasmid # 194723 ; http://n2t.net/addgene:194723 ; RRID:Addgene_194723)
