[The description below was written by a language model from this plasmid's Addgene catalogue record and pLannotate feature annotations shown in this document.]
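Description:
CAGGS-AsCpf1-2A-GFP-U6-AAVS1-sgRNA is an all-in-one mammalian CRISPR expression plasmid that delivers the Acidaminococcus sp. Cpf1 (Cas12a) nuclease together with a guide RNA directed at the human AAVS1 safe-harbour locus. The backbone is recorded as pCDNA3.8, and the plasmid derives from a parental CAGGS-AsCpf1-2A-GFP-U6 cloning vector into which the AAVS1 guide was inserted. It is maintained in bacteria through a high-copy ColE1/pUC origin with ampicillin selection from the bla gene. An f1 origin is also present.

The nuclease cassette is driven by the CAGGS (CAG) promoter: CMV enhancer, chicken β-actin promoter (split across the numbering origin of the circular map) and a chimeric β-actin/β-globin intron. It gives strong constitutive expression in many mammalian cell types. The AsCpf1 coding sequence is fused at its C-terminus to a nucleoplasmin bipartite NLS and a 3xHA tag. EGFP follows, and a bGH polyadenylation signal ends the unit. The plasmid name indicates a 2A peptide in the short unannotated gap before EGFP, which would yield separate nuclease and reporter proteins and let transfected cells be identified or sorted by fluorescence.

A human U6 Pol III promoter drives the guide. The automated annotation also detects SpCas9-type gRNA scaffold sequences downstream of U6, along with a NeoR/KanR fragment, a PGK poly(A) signal and a single AAV2 ITR. These appear to be remnants of earlier vectors, and the record does not explain their role. The sequence is labelled a partial NGS result. The associated publication concerns multiplex Cpf1 genome editing in human pluripotent stem cells.
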