Features (pLannotate 1.2.2; 23 found; start..end, strand, type, name):
     16..126     +  promoter       chicken β-actin promoter (fragment): contains a 21-bp deletion relative to the standard chicken β-actin promoter
    127..1143    +  intron         chimeric intron: chimera between introns from chicken β-actin and rabbit β-globin
   1255..5172    +  CDS            AsCpf1: CRISPR-associated protein from Acidaminococcus sp. BV3L6 (Zetsche et al., 2015)
   5173..5220    +  CDS            nucleoplasmin NLS: bipartite nuclear localization signal from nucleoplasmin
   5227..5307    +  CDS            3xHA: three tandem HA epitope tags
   5371..6084    +  CDS            EGFP: EGFP is a basic (constitutively fluorescent) green fluorescent protein published in 1996, derived from Aequorea victoria. It is reported to be a rapidly-maturing weak dimer with moderate acid sensitivity.
   6118..6229    +  polyA_signal   bGH poly(A) signal: bovine growth hormone polyadenylation signal
   6334..6474    +  repeat_region  AAV2 ITR: inverted terminal repeat of adeno-associated virus serotype 2 inverted
   6479..6530    -  misc_feature   bom (fragment): basis of mobility region from pBR322
   6549..7004    +  rep_origin     f1 ori (sequence partly withheld): f1 bacteriophage origin of replication; arrow indicates direction of (+) strand synthesis
   7005..7054    -  misc_feature   bom (fragment): basis of mobility region from pBR322
   7156..7191    -  CDS            rop (fragment): Rop protein, which maintains plasmids at low copy number; rop
   7286..7390    +  promoter       AmpR promoter: bla
   7391..8251    +  CDS            AmpR: β-lactamase; bla; confers resistance to ampicillin, carbenicillin, and related antibiotics
   8422..9010    +  rep_origin     ori: high-copy-number ColE1/pMB1/pBR322/pUC origin of replication
   9072..9312    +  promoter       U6 promoter: RNA polymerase III promoter for human U6 snRNA
   9371..9446    +  misc_RNA       gRNA scaffold: guide RNA scaffold for the Streptococcus pyogenes CRISPR/Cas9 system
   9453..9496    +  misc_RNA       gRNA scaffold (fragment): guide RNA scaffold for the Streptococcus pyogenes CRISPR/Cas9 system
   9541..9800    +  CDS            NeoR/KanR (fragment): aminoglycoside phosphotransferase confers resistance to neomycin, kanamycin, and G418 (Geneticin®)
   9810..10271   +  polyA_signal   PGK poly(A) signal: mouse phosphoglycerate kinase 1 polyadenylation signal
  10277..10312   +  misc_feature   MCS (fragment): pBluescript multiple cloning site
  10369..10672   +  enhancer       CMV enhancer: human cytomegalovirus immediate early enhancer
  10674..10789   +  promoter       chicken β-actin promoter (fragment): contains a 21-bp deletion relative to the standard chicken β-actin promoter
>Addgene plasmid #194723 | CAGGS-AsCpf1-2A-GFP-U6-AAVS1-sgRNA | addgene full sequence | sequence record 381230 | Addgene Partial NGS Result
NNNNNNNNNNNNNNNAGGCGGAGAGGTGCGGCGGCAGCCAATCAGAGCGGCGCGCTCCGAAAGTTTCCTT
TTATGGCGAGGCGGCGGCGGCGGCGGCCCTATAAAAAGCGAAGCGCGCGGCGGGCGGGAGTCGCTGCGCG
CTGCCTTCGCCCCGTGCCCCGCTCCGCCGCCGCCTCGCGCCGCCCGCCCCGGCTCTGACTGACCGCGTTA
CTCCCACAGGTGAGCGGGCGGGACGGCCCTTCTCCTCCGGGCTGTAATTAGCGCTTGGTTTAATGACGGC
TTGTTTCTTTTCTGTGGCTGCGTGAAAGCCTTGAGGGGCTCCGGGAGGGCCCTTTGTGCGGGGGGAGCGG
CTCGGGGGGTGCGTGCGTGTGTGTGTGCGTGGGGAGCGCCGCGTGCGGCTCCGCGCTGCCCGGCGGCTGT
GAGCGCTGCGGGCGCGGCGCGGGGCTTTGTGCGCTCCGCAGTGTGCGCGAGGGGAGCGCGGCCGGGGGCG
GTGCCCCGCGGTGCGGGGGGGGCTGCGAGGGGAACAAAGGCTGCGTGCGGGGTGTGTGCGTGGGGGGGTG
AGCAGGGGGTGTGGGCGCGTCGGTCGGGCTGCAACCCCCCCTGCACCCCCCTCCCCGAGTTGCTGAGCAC
GGCCCGGCTTCGGGTGCGGGGCTCCGTACGGGGCGTGGCGCGGGGCTCGCCGTGCCGGGCGGGGGGTGGC
GGCAGGTGGGGGTGCCGGGCGGGGCGGGGCCGCCTCGGGCCGGGGAGGGCTCGGGGGAGGGGCGCGGCGG
CCCCCGGAGCGCCGGCGGCTGTCGAGGCGCGGCGAGCCGCAGCCATTGCCTTTTATGGTAATCGTGCGAG
AGGGCGCAGGGACTTCCTTTGTCCCAAATCTGTGCGGAGCCGAAATCTGGGAGGCGCCGCCGCACCCCCT
CTAGCGGGCGCGGGGCGAAGCGGTGCGGCGCCGGCAGGAAGGAAATGGGCGGGGAGGGCCTTCGTGCGTC
GCCGCGCCGCCGTCCCCTTCTCCCTCTCCAGCCTCGGGGCTGTCCGCGGGGGGACGGCTGCCTTCGGGGG
GGACGGGGCAGGGCGGGGTTCGGCTTCTGGCGTGTGACCGGCGGCTCTAGAGCCTCTGCTAACCATGTTC
ATGCCTTCTTCTTTTTCCTACAGCTCCTGGGCAACGTGCTGGTTATTGTGCTGTCTCATCATTTTGGCAA
AGACCGGTCCACCATGGCCCCAAAGAAGAAGCGGAAGGTCGGTATCCACGGAGTCCCAGCAGCCACACAG
TTCGAGGGCTTTACCAACCTGTATCAGGTGAGCAAGACACTGCGGTTTGAGCTGATCCCACAGGGCAAGA
CCCTGAAGCACATCCAGGAGCAGGGCTTCATCGAGGAGGACAAGGCCCGCAATGATCACTACAAGGAGCT
GAAGCCCATCATCGATCGGATCTACAAGACCTATGCCGACCAGTGCCTGCAGCTGGTGCAGCTGGATTGG
GAGAACCTGAGCGCCGCCATCGACTCCTATAGAAAGGAGAAAACCGAGGAGACAAGGAACGCCCTGATCG
AGGAGCAGGCCACATATCGCAATGCCATCCACGACTACTTCATCGGCCGGACAGACAACCTGACCGATGC
CATCAATAAGAGACACGCCGAGATCTACAAGGGCCTGTTCAAGGCCGAGCTGTTTAATGGCAAGGTGCTG
AAGCAGCTGGGCACCGTGACCACAACCGAGCACGAGAACGCCCTGCTGCGGAGCTTCGACAAGTTTACAA
CCTACTTCTCCGGCTTTTATGAGAACAGGAAGAACGTGTTCAGCGCCGAGGATATCAGCACAGCCATCCC
ACACCGCATCGTGCAGGACAACTTCCCCAAGTTTAAGGAGAATTGTCACATCTTCACACGCCTGATCACC
GCCGTGCCCAGCCTGCGGGAGCACTTTGAGAACGTGAAGAAGGCCATCGGCATCTTCGTGAGCACCTCCA
TCGAGGAGGTGTTTTCCTTCCCTTTTTATAACCAGCTGCTGACACAGACCCAGATCGACCTGTATAACCA
GCTGCTGGGAGGAATCTCTCGGGAGGCAGGCACCGAGAAGATCAAGGGCCTGAACGAGGTGCTGAATCTG
GCCATCCAGAAGAATGATGAGACAGCCCACATCATCGCCTCCCTGCCACACAGATTCATCCCCCTGTTTA
AGCAGATCCTGTCCGATAGGAACACCCTGTCTTTCATCCTGGAGGAGTTTAAGAGCGACGAGGAAGTGAT
CCAGTCCTTCTGCAAGTACAAGACACTGCTGAGAAACGAGAACGTGCTGGAGACAGCCGAGGCCCTGTTT
AACGAGCTGAACAGCATCGACCTGACACACATCTTCATCAGCCACAAGAAGCTGGAGACAATCAGCAGCG
CCCTGTGCGACCACTGGGATACACTGAGGAATGCCCTGTATGAGCGGAGAATCTCCGAGCTGACAGGCAA
GATCACCAAGTCTGCCAAGGAGAAGGTGCAGCGCAGCCTGAAGCACGAGGATATCAACCTGCAGGAGATC
ATCTCTGCCGCAGGCAAGGAGCTGAGCGAGGCCTTCAAGCAGAAAACCAGCGAGATCCTGTCCCACGCAC
ACGCCGCCCTGGATCAGCCACTGCCTACAACCCTGAAGAAGCAGGAGGAGAAGGAGATCCTGAAGTCTCA
GCTGGACAGCCTGCTGGGCCTGTACCACCTGCTGGACTGGTTTGCCGTGGATGAGTCCAACGAGGTGGAC
CCCGAGTTCTCTGCCCGGCTGACCGGCATCAAGCTGGAGATGGAGCCTTCTCTGAGCTTCTACAACAAGG
CCAGAAATTATGCCACCAAGAAGCCCTACTCCGTGGAGAAGTTCAAGCTGAACTTTCAGATGCCTACACT
GGCCTCTGGCTGGGACGTGAATAAGGAGAAGAACAATGGCGCCATCCTGTTTGTGAAGAACGGCCTGTAC
TATCTGGGCATCATGCCAAAGCAGAAGGGCAGGTATAAGGCCCTGAGCTTCGAGCCCACAGAGAAAACCA
GCGAGGGCTTTGATAAGATGTACTATGACTACTTCCCTGATGCCGCCAAGATGATCCCAAAGTGCAGCAC
CCAGCTGAAGGCCGTGACAGCCCACTTTCAGACCCACACAACCCCCATCCTGCTGTCCAACAATTTCATC
GAGCCTCTGGAGATCACAAAGGAGATCTACGACCTGAACAATCCTGAGAAGGAGCCAAAGAAGTTTCAGA
CAGCCTACGCCAAGAAAACCGGCGACCAGAAGGGCTACAGAGAGGCCCTGTGCAAGTGGATCGACTTCAC
AAGGGATTTTCTGTCCAAGTATACCAAGACAACCTCTATCGATCTGTCTAGCCTGCGGCCATCCTCTCAG
TATAAGGACCTGGGCGAGTACTATGCCGAGCTGAATCCCCTGCTGTACCACATCAGCTTCCAGAGAATCG
CCGAGAAGGAGATCATGGATGCCGTGGAGACAGGCAAGCTGTACCTGTTCCAGATCTATAACAAGGACTT
TGCCAAGGGCCACCACGGCAAGCCTAATCTGCACACACTGTATTGGACCGGCCTGTTTTCTCCAGAGAAC
CTGGCCAAGACAAGCATCAAGCTGAATGGCCAGGCCGAGCTGTTCTACCGCCCTAAGTCCAGGATGAAGA
GGATGGCACACCGGCTGGGAGAGAAGATGCTGAACAAGAAGCTGAAGGATCAGAAAACCCCAATCCCCGA
CACCCTGTACCAGGAGCTGTACGACTATGTGAATCACAGACTGTCCCACGACCTGTCTGATGAGGCCAGG
GCCCTGCTGCCCAACGTGATCACCAAGGAGGTGTCTCACGAGATCATCAAGGATAGGCGCTTTACCAGCG
ACAAGTTCTTTTTCCACGTGCCTATCACACTGAACTATCAGGCCGCCAATTCCCCATCTAAGTTCAACCA
GAGGGTGAATGCCTACCTGAAGGAGCACCCCGAGACACCTATCATCGGCATCGATCGGGGCGAGAGAAAC
CTGATCTATATCACAGTGATCGACTCCACCGGCAAGATCCTGGAGCAGCGGAGCCTGAACACCATCCAGC
AGTTTGATTACCAGAAGAAGCTGGACAACAGGGAGAAGGAGAGGGTGGCAGCAAGGCAGGCCTGGTCTGT
GGTGGGCACAATCAAGGATCTGAAGCAGGGCTATCTGAGCCAGGTCATCCACGAGATCGTGGACCTGATG
ATCCACTACCAGGCCGTGGTGGTGCTGGAGAACCTGAATTTCGGCTTTAAGAGCAAGAGGACCGGCATCG
CCGAGAAGGCCGTGTACCAGCAGTTCGAGAAGATGCTGATCGATAAGCTGAATTGCCTGGTGCTGAAGGA
CTATCCAGCAGAGAAAGTGGGAGGCGTGCTGAACCCATACCAGCTGACAGACCAGTTCACCTCCTTTGCC
AAGATGGGCACCCAGTCTGGCTTCCTGTTTTACGTGCCTGCCCCATATACATCTAAGATCGATCCCCTGA
CCGGCTTCGTGGACCCCTTCGTGTGGAAAACCATCAAGAATCACGAGAGCCGCAAGCACTTCCTGGAGGG
CTTCGACTTTCTGCACTACGACGTGAAAACCGGCGACTTCATCCTGCACTTTAAGATGAACAGAAATCTG
TCCTTCCAGAGGGGCCTGCCCGGCTTTATGCCTGCATGGGATATCGTGTTCGAGAAGAACGAGACACAGT
TTGACGCCAAGGGCACCCCTTTCATCGCCGGCAAGAGAATCGTGCCAGTGATCGAGAATCACAGATTCAC
CGGCAGATACCGGGACCTGTATCCTGCCAACGAGCTGATCGCCCTGCTGGAGGAGAAGGGCATCGTGTTC
AGGGATGGCTCCAACATCCTGCCAAAGCTGCTGGAGAATGACGATTCTCACGCCATCGACACCATGGTGG
CCCTGATCCGCAGCGTGCTGCAGATGCGGAACTCCAATGCCGCCACAGGCGAGGACTATATCAACAGCCC
CGTGCGCGATCTGAATGGCGTGTGCTTCGACTCCCGGTTTCAGAACCCAGAGTGGCCCATGGACGCCGAT
GCCAATGGCGCCTACCACATCGCCCTGAAGGGCCAGCTGCTGCTGAATCACCTGAAGGAGAGCAAGGATC
TGAAGCTGCAGAACGGCATCTCCAATCAGGACTGGCTGGCCTACATCCAGGAGCTGCGCAACAAAAGGCC
GGCGGCCACGAAAAAGGCCGGCCAGGCAAAAAAGAAAAAGGGATCCTACCCATACGATGTTCCAGATTAC
GCTTATCCCTACGACGTGCCTGATTATGCATACCCATATGATGTCCCCGACTATGCCGGCAGTGGAGAGG
GCAGAGGAAGTCTGCTAACATGCGGTGACGTCGAGGAGAATCCTGGCCCAGTGAGCAAGGGCGAGGAGCT
GTTCACCGGGGTGGTGCCCATCCTGGTCGAGCTGGACGGCGACGTAAACGGCCACAAGTTCAGCGTGTCC
GGCGAGGGCGAGGGCGATGCCACCTACGGCAAGCTGACCCTGAAGTTCATCTGCACCACCGGCAAGCTGC
CCGTGCCCTGGCCCACCCTCGTGACCACCCTGACCTACGGCGTGCAGTGCTTCAGCCGCTACCCCGACCA
CATGAAGCAGCACGACTTCTTCAAGTCCGCCATGCCCGAAGGCTACGTCCAGGAGCGCACCATCTTCTTC
AAGGACGACGGCAACTACAAGACCCGCGCCGAGGTGAAGTTCGAGGGCGACACCCTGGTGAACCGCATCG
AGCTGAAGGGCATCGACTTCAAGGAGGACGGCAACATCCTGGGGCACAAGCTGGAGTACAACTACAACAG
CCACAACGTCTATATCATGGCCGACAAGCAGAAGAACGGCATCAAGGTGAACTTCAAGATCCGCCACAAC
ATCGAGGACGGCAGCGTGCAGCTCGCCGACCACTACCAGCAGAACACCCCCATCGGCGACGGCCCCGTGC
TGCTGCCCGACAACCACTACCTGAGCACCCAGTCCGCCCTGAGCAAAGACCCCAACGAGAAGCGCGATCA
CATGGTCCTGCTGGAGTTCGTGACCGCCGCCGGGATCACTCTCGGCATGGACGAGCTGTACAAGGAATTC
TAACTAGAGCTCGCTGATCAGCCTCGACTGTGCCTTCTAGTTGCCAGCCATCTGTTGTTTGCCCCTCCCC
CGTGCCTTCCTTGACCCTGGAAGGTGCCACTCCCACTGTCCTTTCCTAATAAAATGAGGAAATTGCATCG
CATTGTCTGAGTAGGTGTCATTCTATTCTGGGGGGTGGGGTGGGGCAGGACAGCAAGGGGGAGGATTGGG
AAGAGAATAGCAGGCATGCTGGGGAGCGGCCGCAGGAACCCCTAGTGATGGAGTTGGCCACTCCCTCTCT
GCGCGCTCGCTCGCTCACTGAGGCCGGGCGACCAAAGGTCGCCCGACGCCCGGGCTTTGCCCGGGCGGCC
TCAGTGAGCGAGCGAGCGCGCAGCTGCCTGCAGGGGCGCCTGATGCGGTATTTTCTCCTTACGCATCTGT
GCGGTATTTCACACCGCATA
[95 nt withheld, positions 6531-6625]
T
[46 nt withheld, positions 6627-6672]
C
[141 nt withheld, positions 6674-6814]
CCTTTGACGTTGGAGTCCACGTTCTTT
[37 nt withheld, positions 6842-6878]
ACTCTATCTCGGGCTATTCTTTTGATTTATAAGGGATTTTGCCGATTTCGGTCTATTGGTTAAAAAATGA
GCTGATTTAACAAAAATTTAACGCGAATTTTAACAAAATATTAACGTTTACAATTTTATGGTGCACTCTC
AGTACAATCTGCTCTGATGCCGCATAGTTAAGCCAGCCCCGACACCCGCCAACACCCGCTGACGCGCCCT
GACGGGCTTGTCTGCTCCCGGCATCCGCTTACAGACAAGCTGTGACCGTCTCCGGGAGCTGCATGTGTCA
GAGGTTTTCACCGTCATCACCGAAACGCGCGAGACGAAAGGGCCTCGTGATACGCCTATTTTTATAGGTT
AATGTCATGATAATAATGGTTTCTTAGACGTCAGGTGGCACTTTTCGGGGAAATGTGCGCGGAACCCCTA
TTTGTTTATTTTTCTAAATACATTCAAATATGTATCCGCTCATGAGACAATAACCCTGATAAATGCTTCA
ATAATATTGAAAAAGGAAGAGTATGAGTATTCAACATTTCCGTGTCGCCCTTATTCCCTTTTTTGCGGCA
TTTTGCCTTCCTGTTTTTGCTCACCCAGAAACGCTGGTGAAAGTAAAAGATGCTGAAGATCAGTTGGGTG
CACGAGTGGGTTACATCGAACTGGATCTCAACAGCGGTAAGATCCTTGAGAGTTTTCGCCCCGAAGAACG
TTTTCCAATGATGAGCACTTTTAAAGTTCTGCTATGTGGCGCGGTATTATCCCGTATTGACGCCGGGCAA
GAGCAACTCGGTCGCCGCATACACTATTCTCAGAATGACTTGGTTGAGTACTCACCAGTCACAGAAAAGC
ATCTTACGGATGGCATGACAGTAAGAGAATTATGCAGTGCTGCCATAACCATGAGTGATAACACTGCGGC
CAACTTACTTCTGACAACGATCGGAGGACCGAAGGAGCTAACCGCTTTTTTGCACAACATGGGGGATCAT
GTAACTCGCCTTGATCGTTGGGAACCGGAGCTGAATGAAGCCATACCAAACGACGAGCGTGACACCACGA
TGCCTGTAGCAATGGCAACAACGTTGCGCAAACTATTAACTGGCGAACTACTTACTCTAGCTTCCCGGCA
ACAATTAATAGACTGGATGGAGGCGGATAAAGTTGCAGGACCACTTCTGCGCTCGGCCCTTCCGGCTGGC
TGGTTTATTGCTGATAAATCTGGAGCCGGTGAGCGTGGAAGCCGCGGTATCATTGCAGCACTGGGGCCAG
ATGGTAAGCCCTCCCGTATCGTAGTTATCTACACGACGGGGAGTCAGGCAACTATGGATGAACGAAATAG
ACAGATCGCTGAGATAGGTGCCTCACTGATTAAGCATTGGTAACTGTCAGACCAAGTTTACTCATATATA
CTTTAGATTGATTTAAAACTTCATTTTTAATTTAAAAGGATCTAGGTGAAGATCCTTTTTGATAATCTCA
TGACCAAAATCCCTTAACGTGAGTTTTCGTTCCACTGAGCGTCAGACCCCGTAGAAAAGATCAAAGGATC
TTCTTGAGATCCTTTTTTTCTGCGCGTAATCTGCTGCTTGCAAACAAAAAAACCACCGCTACCAGCGGTG
GTTTGTTTGCCGGATCAAGAGCTACCAACTCTTTTTCCGAAGGTAACTGGCTTCAGCAGAGCGCAGATAC
CAAATACTGTTCTTCTAGTGTAGCCGTAGTTAGGCCACCACTTCAAGAACTCTGTAGCACCGCCTACATA
CCTCGCTCTGCTAATCCTGTTACCAGTGGCTGCTGCCAGTGGCGATAAGTCGTGTCTTACCGGGTTGGAC
TCAAGACGATAGTTACCGGATAAGGCGCAGCGGTCGGGCTGAACGGGGGGTTCGTGCACACAGCCCAGCT
TGGAGCGAACGACCTACACCGAACTGAGATACCTACAGCGTGAGCTATGAGAAAGCGCCACGCTTCCCGA
AGGGAGAAAGGCGGACAGGTATCCGGTAAGCGGCAGGGTCGGAACAGGAGAGCGCACGAGGGAGCTTCCA
GGGGGAAACGCCTGGTATCTTTATAGTCCTGTCGGGTTTCGCCACCTCTGACTTGAGCGTCGATTTTTGT
GATGCTCGTCAGGGGGGCGGAGCCTATGGAAAAACGCCAGCAACGCGGCCTTTTTACGGTTCCTGGCCTT
TTGCTGGCCTTTTGCTCACATGTGAGGGCCTATTTCCCATGATTCCTTCATATTTGCATATACGATACAA
GGCTGTTAGAGAGATAATTGGAATTAATTTGACTGTAAACACAAAGATATTAGTACAAAATACGTGACGT
AGAAAGTAATAATTTCTTGGGTAGTTTGCAGTTTTAAAATTATGTTTTAAAATGGACTATCATATGCTTA
CCGTAACTTGAAAGTATTTCGATTTCTTGGCTTTATATATCTTGTGGAAAGGACGAAACACCGTAATTTC
TACTCTTGTAGATATCTGTCCCCTCCACCCCACAGTTTTTTTGTTTTAGAGCTAGAAATAGCAAGTTAAA
ATAAGGCTAGTCCGTTATCAACTTGAAAAAGTGGCACCGAGTCGGTGCTTTTTTGTTTTAGAGCTAGAAA
TAGCAAGTTAAAATAAGGCTAGTCCGTTTTTAGCGCGTGCGCCAATTCTGCAGACAAATGGCTCTAGGCA
TGCCGACGGCGAGGATCTCGTCGTGACCCATGGCGATGCCTGCTTGCCGAATATCATGGTGGAAAATGGC
CGCTTTTCTGGATTCATCGACTGTGGCCGGCTGGGTGTGGCGGACCGCTATCAGGACATAGCGTTGGCTA
CCCGTGATATTGCTGAAGAGCTTGGCGGCGAATGGGCTGACCGCTTCCTCGTGCTTTACGGTATCGCCGC
TCCCGATTCGCAGCGCATCGCCTTCTATCGCCTTCTTGACGAGTTCTTCTGAGGGGATCCGCTGTAAGTC
TGCAGAAATTGATGATCTATTAAACAATAAAGATGTCCACTAAAATGGAAGTTTTTCCTGTCATACTTTG
TTAAGAAGGGTGAGAACAGAGTACCTACATTTTGAATGGAAGGATTGGAGCTACGGGGGTGGGGGTGGGG
TGGGATTAGATAAATGCCTGCTCTTTACTGAAGGCTCTTTACTATTGCTTTATGATAATGTTTCATAGTT
GGATATCATAATTTAAACAAGCAAAACCAAATTAAGGGCCAGCTCATTCCTCCCACTCATGATCTATAGA
TCTATAGATCTCTCGTGGGATCATTGTTTTTCTCTTGATTCCCACTTTGTGGTTCTAAGTACTGTGGTTT
CCAAATGTGTCAGTTTCATAGCCTGAAGAACGAGATCAGCAGCCTCTGTTCCACATACACTTCATTCTCA
GTATTGTTTTGCCAAGTTCTAATTCCATCAGAAGCTGGGAGCTCCACCGCGGTGGCGGCCGCTCTAGAAC
TAGTTATTAATAGTAATCAATTACGGGGTCATTAGTTCATAGCCCATATATGGAGTTCCGCGTTACATAA
CTTACGGTAAATGGCCCGCCTGGCTGACCGCCCAACGACCCCCGCCCATTGACGTCAATAATGACGTATG
TTCCCATAGTAACGCCAATAGGGACTTTCCATTGACGTCAATGGGTGGAGTATTTACGGTAAACTGCCCA
CTTGGCAGTACATCAAGTGTATCATATGCCAAGTACGCCCCCTATTGACGTCAATGACGGTAAATGGCCC
GCCTGGCATTATGCCCAGTACATGACCTTATGGGACTTTCCTACTTGGCAGTACATCTACGTATTAGTCA
TCGCTATTACCATGGTCGAGGTGAGCCCCACGTTCTGCTTCACTCTCCCCATCTCCCCCCCCTCCCCACC
CCCAATTTTGTATTTATTTATTTTTTAATTATTTTGTGCAGCGATGGGGGCGGGGGGGGGG
